Addgene plasmid #50046: pENO1-BFP-NAT
Purpose: Expression of BFP in Candida albicans
Depositing lab: Hidde Ploegh. Depositing organization: Whitehead Institute for Biomedical Research. Publication: Bruton's Tyrosine Kinase (BTK) and Vav1 contribute to Dectin1-dependent phagocytosis of Candida albicans in macrophages. Strijbis K, Tafesse FG, Fairn GD, Witte MD, Dougan SK, Watson N, Spooner E, Esteban A, Vyas VK, Fink GR, Grinstein S, Ploegh HL. PLoS Pathog. 2013 Jun;9(6):e1003446. doi: 10.1371/journal.ppat.1003446. Epub 2013 Jun 27. PubMed 23825946.
Backbone
  Vector backbone: pENO1-GFP-NAT
  Vector type: Yeast Expression
  Selectable markers: Nourseothricin
Growth in bacteria
  Bacterial resistance: Ampicillin, 100 μg/mL
  Growth temperature: 37°C
  Growth strain: DH5alpha
  Copy number: Unknown
Gene/Insert
  Gene/Insert name: BFP (alt name: TurboBFP codon optimized for C. albicans)
  Promoter: pENO1
  Cloning method: Restriction Enzyme; 5′ cloning site HindIII (unknown if destroyed); 3′ cloning site PstI (unknown if destroyed)
  Sequencing primers: 5′ T7; 3′ T3
Terms and licenses: Academic/Nonprofit Terms; Industry Terms: Not Available to Industry
How to cite: pENO1-BFP-NAT was a gift from Hidde Ploegh (Addgene plasmid # 50046 ; http://n2t.net/addgene:50046 ; RRID:Addgene_50046)
