[The description below was written by a language model from this plasmid's Addgene catalogue record and pLannotate feature annotations shown in this document.]
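Description:
pENO1-BFP-NAT is a yeast expression plasmid for producing a blue fluorescent protein in the fungal pathogen Candida albicans. It was made from the parent vector pENO1-GFP-NAT by placing the BFP coding sequence between HindIII and PstI sites. In bacteria it behaves as a standard pBluescript-like cloning plasmid: the feature table shows a high-copy ColE1/pUC origin, an f1 phage origin, a β-lactamase gene for ampicillin selection, and remnants of the lacZα/lac promoter region flanked by T7 and T3 promoters, which also serve as sequencing primer sites. No yeast replication origin is annotated. This suggests the plasmid may be maintained in Candida by chromosomal integration, although the record does not state this.

The reporter is described by the depositor as TurboBFP codon-optimised for C. albicans. The automated annotation labels the roughly 700 bp open reading frame as TagBFP, a monomeric, rapidly maturing blue protein derived from Entacmaea quadricolor, so the two sources differ on the exact variant name. Expression is driven by the ENO1 (enolase) promoter, generally regarded as a strong promoter of a glycolytic gene. The annotation also detects a partial enolase-like coding fragment upstream of BFP, so the cloned ENO1 region appears to include some coding sequence, which could provide homology for targeting. Selection in Candida uses a nourseothricin resistance cassette: a streptothricin acetyltransferase gene lying between an Ashbya gossypii TEF promoter fragment and TEF terminator, oriented opposite to the reporter.

The plasmid is used to generate blue-fluorescent C. albicans. The associated publication concerns Dectin1-dependent phagocytosis of C. albicans by macrophages, a setting in which labelled fungal cells can be followed by imaging.
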