Features (pLannotate 1.2.2; 16 found; start..end, strand, type, name):
     65..262     -  terminator     TEF terminator: Ashbya gossypii TEF terminator
    280..849     -  CDS            sta: STA_STRLA - Experimental evidence at protein level: Swiss-Prot protein existence level 1. Involved in resistance to streptothricin, a broad-spectrum antibiotic produced by streptomycetes. Detoxifies streptothricin via acetylation of the beta amino group of the first beta-lysyl moiety of streptothricin. From Streptomyces lavendulae.
    863..1041    -  promoter       TEF promoter (fragment): Ashbya gossypii TEF promoter
   1054..1821    +  CDS            ENO (fragment): ENO_RHOMI - Experimental evidence at protein level: Swiss-Prot protein existence level 1. From Rhodotorula mucilaginosa (Yeast) (Rhodotorula rubra).
   2783..3484    +  CDS            TagBFP: TagBFP is a basic (constitutively fluorescent) blue fluorescent protein published in 2008, derived from Entacmaea quadricolor. It is reported to be a very rapidly-maturing monomer with very low acid sensitivity.
   3858..3876    -  promoter       T3 promoter: promoter for bacteriophage T3 RNA polymerase
   3921..3937    -  protein_bind   lac operator: The lac repressor binds to the lac operator to inhibit transcription in E. coli. This inhibition can be relieved by adding lactose or isopropyl-β-D-thiogalactopyranoside (IPTG). lac repressor encoded by lacI
   3945..3975    -  promoter       lac promoter: promoter for the E. coli lac operon
   3990..4011    -  protein_bind   CAP binding site: CAP binding activates transcription in the presence of cAMP. E. coli catabolite activator protein
   4024..4116    -  CDS            lacI (fragment): lac repressor; lacI; The lac repressor binds to the lac operator to inhibit transcription in E. coli. This inhibition can be relieved by adding lactose or isopropyl-β-D-thiogalactopyranoside (IPTG).
   4299..4887    -  rep_origin     ori: high-copy-number ColE1/pMB1/pBR322/pUC origin of replication
   5058..5918    -  CDS            AmpR: β-lactamase; bla; confers resistance to ampicillin, carbenicillin, and related antibiotics
   5919..6023    -  promoter       AmpR promoter: bla
   6052..6507    +  rep_origin     f1 ori (sequence partly withheld): f1 bacteriophage origin of replication; arrow indicates direction of (+) strand synthesis
   6512..6669    -  CDS            lacZα (fragment): LacZα fragment of β-galactosidase; lacZ fragment
   6672..6690    +  promoter       T7 promoter: promoter for bacteriophage T7 RNA polymerase
>Addgene plasmid #50046 | pENO1-BFP-NAT | depositor full sequence | sequence record 75200 | pENO1-BFP-NAT sequence 6698 bps
GGTACCGAATTCGAGCTCGTTTAAACGTCGACACTGGATGGCGGCGTTAGTATCGAATCGACAGCAGTAT
AGCGACCAGCATTCACATACGATTGACGCATGATATTACTTTCTGCGCACTTAACTTCGCATCTGGGCAG
ATGATGTCGAGGCGAAAAAAAATATAAATCACGCTAACATTTGATTAAAATAGAACAACTACAATATAAA
AAAACTATACAAATGACAAGTTCTTGAAAACAAGAATCTTTTTATTGTCAGTACTGACTCGAGTTATTAT
GGACATGGCATAGACATATACAAAGCTTGTTCACCATCGGAAGCAGTACCATCGTATAAAGCAGTATCCA
AACCACACAAAGTGAAACCCATTCTTCTATAAGCATGAATAGCTGGAGCATTAACATTGGTAACTTCCAA
CCACAAATGACCAGCACCTCTTTCTCTGGCGAATTCAGTAGCCAAACCCATCAAAGCTCTACCAACACCA
TGACCTCTATGTTCTGGAGCAACTTCAATATCTTCAACAGTCAATCTTCTGTTCCAACCAGAATAAGAAA
CAACAACGAAACCAGCCAAATCACCATCATCACCATAAGCAACGAAAGTTCTAGAATCTGGATCACCATC
TTCACCAGCATCGGATTCATCATCGGATTCATCATCTGGGAAAACCTTAGTCAATGGTGGATCAACTGGA
ACTTCTCTCAAAGTGAAACCATCACCAGTAGCAGTAACTCTAAAAACAGTATCGGTAGTGAAAGAACCAT
CCAAAGCTTCAATAGCTTCAGCATCACCTGGAACAGAAGTTCTGTATCTATAAGCAGTATCATCCAAAGT
AGTAGACATAATTGTAGGATCCGGTTGTTTATGTTCGGATGTGATGTGAGAACTGTATCCTAGCAAGATT
TTAAAAGGAAGTATATGAAAGAAGAACCTCAGTGGCAAATCCTAACCTTTTATATTTCTCTACAGGGGCG
CGGCGTGGGGACAATTCAACGCGTCTGTGAGGGGAGCGTTTCCCTGCTCGCAGGTCTGCAGATGTCTTAC
GCCACTAAAATCCACGCCAGATACGTCTACGACTCCAGAGGTAACCCAACCGTTGAAGTTGATTTCACCA
CCGACAAAGGTTTATTCAGATCAATTGTCCCATCTGGTGCCTCTACTGGTGTCCACGAAGCTTTGGAATT
GAGAGATGGTGACAAATCCAAATGGTTAGGTAAAGGTGTTTTGAAAGCCGTTGCCAATGTTAATGACATC
ATTGCCCCAGCTTTAATAAAAGCCAAGATCGATGTTGTCGACCAAGCTAAGATTGATGAATTCTTGTTGT
CCTTGGACGGTACTCCAAACAAATCCAAATTGGGTGCCAATGCTATCTTGGGTGTTTCTTTGGCTGCTGC
CAATGCTGCCGCTGCTGCTCAAGGCATTCCATTGTACAAACACATTGCCAACATTTCCAATGCCAAGAAA
GGTAAATTCGTTTTGCCAGTTCCATTCCAAAACGTTTTGAACGGTGGTTCCCATGCTGGTGGTGCTTTAG
CTTTCCAAGAATTTATGATTGCCCCAACTGGTGTCTCCACTTTCTCTGAAGCTTTGAGAATTGGTTCAGA
AGTTTACCACAACTTGAAATCTTTGACCAAGAAGAAATACGGTCAATCCGCTGGTAACGTCGGTGACGAA
GGTGGTGTTGCTCCAGATATCAAAACTCCAAAGGAAGCTTTGGACTTGATCATGGATGCCATTGACAAAG
CCGGTTACAAAGGTAAGGTTGGTATTGCCATGGATGTTGCTCCATCTGAATTCTACAAGGACGGTAAATA
CCGGGCCCCCCCTCGAGTTTGAAAGGTCTGTCATATTTCTATCAATTTCAAAACAAAATGTTCATCAGAA
AAAAGCCAAAAATGTCTCTTCTAGTTTCTTAGTGGTGTCGCATAATACACAATGTCGCTCAACAATCCAC
ATTCCCGGCGCATAGCTCAAATCACATGACTACAGCTAACAATTACACAAAAAAAATTCTCTTTTTGATG
TAGCAACTATCTTCAACTAAAACATTTTCTCCTTCGGCCCATGATTGTCCTCCGGGTCGACAGCAAGCCG
TTACAATTGAGATGGAAAGCGACCTACCTTCACTCGATAAGGTGCTTAATTGTACTTCATATAAATCTGG
CCCGGATCTAAACAAATGAGTTCCATTAAGCCGTGGGTTCTCAATTAGGGTTTTTGTTTTTGATTTAGAA
AAAAGAGATCAAGATTTGTTTACAGGTGATGCCTTTTTTTAGAACTTATGCGTTGCAAAAGTTGACTAAC
GATTTCTATAAGGTGATCCACACTAATTATACAAACGTACAAACAGACATACTTTTCCTGCGTTCACCTG
ATGTTGGCCAGATTTCTCTCTTCATTGCATAGAACATAACCACACTAGGGCAACAGAAAAAAAAAAAAAG
TGCATCGGGAAGTTGTGTTCCATTCATTATATGTCTACTACTGCATATGAGTAGCCCACCCACCACCACC
ATAGTAAGTTTTTGTGTATGCGCGCCGTCAGGTTATTTCATTTCTGAATTTTTCAACCACCTTACTCCCT
TTATTGTTGATTGACAATTTTGCTCACAGTAAGATCTTTTAGACTCCAATTAATATAAAATAAGTCTGAT
TTTCCAATTCCTGTTTTTTCTTTTTTTTTCTGTTTCTATTTCTTTCCTTTTCTCCCTTTTTTTTAATTCT
TCATTCAATCATCAATTGATAATTCAGGAATATTACAACAAAGCTTGCCACCATGTCTGAAGAGTTGATT
AAAGAGAATATGCATATGAAGTTGTATATGGAAGGTACTGTTGATAACCACCATTTTAAATGTACATCTG
AGGGAGAAGGTAAGCCTTACGAAGGTACTCAAACAATGCGTATTAAAGTAGTTGAGGGAGGTCCTTTACC
ATTCGCTTTTGACATATTGGCAACTTCATTCTTATATGGATCTAAGACATTTATTAACCATACTCAAGGT
ATACCAGATTTCTTTAAACAATCATTTCCTGAAGGATTCACATGGGAGAGAGTAACAACTTATGAAGACG
GTGGAGTTTTGACTGCTACTCAGGATACATCTTTGCAAGACGGTTGTTTGATTTATAATGTTAAGATTCG
TGGAGTAAACTTCACTTCTAATGGTCCAGTTATGCAGAAGAAAACATTGGGATGGGAGGCATTCACTGAG
ACATTATACCCTGCTGATGGTGGATTGGAAGGTCGTAACGACATGGCATTGAAATTAGTAGGAGGTTCAC
ACTTGATAGCTAATATTAAGACTACATATCGTTCTAAGAAACCAGCTAAAAACTTGAAAATGCCTGGTGT
TTACTATGTTGATTATCGTTTAGAAAGAATTAAGGAAGCAAATAACGAAACTTACGTTGAGCAACATGAA
GTAGCTGTTGCACGTTATTGTGACTTGCCTTCTAAGTTAGGACACAAATTGAACTAGCTGCAGCCCGGTA
TTGCTGCATTCTTGATCTAATTCTAATAACTGATACTAAGTTTTGTTCTTTTTTTGGGATTTCTTTTTTT
TCTAATTTTGATTGTTTTTCAATTTTCGGTTTTCAATATTATTGACAAGAGTCATTTTATTGAATATTTG
TTTTGTTTACTACATTAAAGGTGATAGGTACTTTTAGTTTTTAAAAATTGTTTTGTTCAAATTGTTTATC
TTTTTCTTCTTCTTCTACTTGCTTTGTTTTCTGTTTTCGGTTCATAGTTGATAGCTTTTAATAAATACCC
CTTTTTTTTTACAATAGTTAGTTCTATGCTTATTCAGTGGTTTAATTGGTAGAAAATGTGAGCTCCAGCT
TTTGTTCCCTTTAGTGAGGGTTAATTCCGAGCTTGGCGTAATCATGGTCATAGCTGTTTCCTGTGTGAAA
TTGTTATCCGCTCACAATTCCACACAACATACGAGCCGGAAGCATAAAGTGTAAAGCCTGGGGTGCCTAA
TGAGTGAGCTAACTCACATTAATTGCGTTGCGCTCACTGCCCGCTTTCCAGTCGGGAAACCTGTCGTGCC
AGCTGCATTAATGAATCGGCCAACGCGCGGGGAGAGGCGGTTTGCGTATTGGGCGCTCTTCCGCTTCCTC
GCTCACTGACTCGCTGCGCTCGGTCGTTCGGCTGCGGCGAGCGGTATCAGCTCACTCAAAGGCGGTAATA
CGGTTATCCACAGAATCAGGGGATAACGCAGGAAAGAACATGTGAGCAAAAGGCCAGCAAAAGGCCAGGA
ACCGTAAAAAGGCCGCGTTGCTGGCGTTTTTCCATAGGCTCCGCCCCCCTGACGAGCATCACAAAAATCG
ACGCTCAAGTCAGAGGTGGCGAAACCCGACAGGACTATAAAGATACCAGGCGTTTCCCCCTGGAAGCTCC
CTCGTGCGCTCTCCTGTTCCGACCCTGCCGCTTACCGGATACCTGTCCGCCTTTCTCCCTTCGGGAAGCG
TGGCGCTTTCTCATAGCTCACGCTGTAGGTATCTCAGTTCGGTGTAGGTCGTTCGCTCCAAGCTGGGCTG
TGTGCACGAACCCCCCGTTCAGCCCGACCGCTGCGCCTTATCCGGTAACTATCGTCTTGAGTCCAACCCG
GTAAGACACGACTTATCGCCACTGGCAGCAGCCACTGGTAACAGGATTAGCAGAGCGAGGTATGTAGGCG
GTGCTACAGAGTTCTTGAAGTGGTGGCCTAACTACGGCTACACTAGAAGGACAGTATTTGGTATCTGCGC
TCTGCTGAAGCCAGTTACCTTCGGAAAAAGAGTTGGTAGCTCTTGATCCGGCAAACAAACCACCGCTGGT
AGCGGTGGTTTTTTTGTTTGCAAGCAGCAGATTACGCGCAGAAAAAAAGGATCTCAAGAAGATCCTTTGA
TCTTTTCTACGGGGTCTGACGCTCAGTGGAACGAAAACTCACGTTAAGGGATTTTGGTCATGAGATTATC
AAAAAGGATCTTCACCTAGATCCTTTTAAATTAAAAATGAAGTTTTAAATCAATCTAAAGTATATATGAG
TAAACTTGGTCTGACAGTTACCAATGCTTAATCAGTGAGGCACCTATCTCAGCGATCTGTCTATTTCGTT
CATCCATAGTTGCCTGACTCCCCGTCGTGTAGATAACTACGATACGGGAGGGCTTACCATCTGGCCCCAG
TGCTGCAATGATACCGCGAGACCCACGCTCACCGGCTCCAGATTTATCAGCAATAAACCAGCCAGCCGGA
AGGGCCGAGCGCAGAAGTGGTCCTGCAACTTTATCCGCCTCCATCCAGTCTATTAATTGTTGCCGGGAAG
CTAGAGTAAGTAGTTCGCCAGTTAATAGTTTGCGCAACGTTGTTGCCATTGCTACAGGCATCGTGGTGTC
ACGCTCGTCGTTTGGTATGGCTTCATTCAGCTCCGGTTCCCAACGATCAAGGCGAGTTACATGATCCCCC
ATGTTGTGCAAAAAAGCGGTTAGCTCCTTCGGTCCTCCGATCGTTGTCAGAAGTAAGTTGGCCGCAGTGT
TATCACTCATGGTTATGGCAGCACTGCATAATTCTCTTACTGTCATGCCATCCGTAAGATGCTTTTCTGT
GACTGGTGAGTACTCAACCAAGTCATTCTGAGAATAGTGTATGCGGCGACCGAGTTGCTCTTGCCCGGCG
TCAATACGGGATAATACCGCGCCACATAGCAGAACTTTAAAAGTGCTCATCATTGGAAAACGTTCTTCGG
GGCGAAAACTCTCAAGGATCTTACCGCTGTTGAGATCCAGTTCGATGTAACCCACTCGTGCACCCAACTG
ATCTTCAGCATCTTTTACTTTCACCAGCGTTTCTGGGTGAGCAAAAACAGGAAGGCAAAATGCCGCAAAA
AAGGGAATAAGGGCGACACGGAAATGTTGAATACTCATACTCTTCCTTTTTCAATATTATTGAAGCATTT
ATCAGGGTTATTGTCTCATGAGCGGATACATATTTGAATGTATTTAGAAAAATAAACAAATAGGGGTTCC
GCGCACATTTCCCCGAAAAGTGCCACCTGGG
[124 nt withheld, positions 6052-6175]
C
[91 nt withheld, positions 6177-6267]
A
[49 nt withheld, positions 6269-6317]
CCTTTGACGTTGGAGTCCACGTTCTTT
[37 nt withheld, positions 6345-6381]
ACCCTATCTCGGTCTATTCTTTTGATTTATAAGGGATTTTGCCGATTTCGGCCTATTGGTTAAAAAATGA
GCTGATTTAACAAAAATTTAACGCGAATTTTAACAAAATATTAACGTTTACAATTTGCCATTCGCCATTC
AGGCTGCGCAACTGTTGGGAAGGGCGATCGGTGCGGGCCTCTTCGCTATTACGCCAGCTGGCGAAAGGGG
GATGTGCTGCAAGGCGATTAAGTTGGGTAACGCCAGGGTTTTCCCAGTCACGACGTTGTAAAACGACGGC
CAGTGAATTGTAATACGACTCACTATAGGGCGAATTG
