>Addgene plasmid #50046 | pENO1-BFP-NAT | addgene partial sequence | sequence record 76174 | T7 5'-TAATACGACTCACTATAGGG-3'
TTAACGTCGACACTGGATGGCGGCGTTAGTATCGAATCGACAGCAGTATAGCGACCAGCATTCACATACG
ATTGACGCATGATATTACTTTCTGCGCACTTAACTTCGCATCTGGGCAGATGATGTCGAGGCGAAAAAAA
ATATAAATCACGCTAACATTTGATTAAAATAGAACAACTACAATATAAAAAAACTATACAAATGACAAGT
TCTTGAAAACAAGAATCTTTTTATTGTCAGTACTGACTCGAGTTATTATGGACATGGCATAGACATATAC
AAAGCTTGTTCACCATCGGAAGCAGTACCATCGTATAAAGCAGTATCCAAACCACACAAAGTGAAACCCA
TTCTTCTATAAGCATGAATAGCTGGAGCATTAACATTGGTAACTTCCAACCACAAATGACCAGCACCTCT
TTCTCTGGCGAATTCAGTAGCCAAACCCATCAAAGCTCTACCAACACCATGACCTCTATGTTCTGGAGCA
ACTTCAATATCTTCAACAGTCAATCTTCTGTTCCAACCAGAATAAGAAACAACAACGAAACCAGCCAAAT
CACCATCATCACCATAAGCAACGAAAGTTCTAGAATCTGGATCACCATCTTCACCAGCATCGGATTCATC
ATCGGATTCATCATCTGGGAAAACCTTAGTCAATGGTGGATCAACTGGAACTTCTCTCAAAGTGAAACCA
TCACCAGTAGCAGTAACTCTAAAAACAGTATCGGTAGTGAAAGAACCATCCAAAGCTTCAATAGCTTCAG
CATC
