>Addgene plasmid #50046 | pENO1-BFP-NAT | addgene partial sequence | sequence record 76215 | T3
CTGAATAAGCATAGAACTAACTATTGTAAAAAAAAAGGGGTATTTATTAAAAGCTATCAACTATGAACCG
AAAACAGAAAACAAAGCAAGTAGAAGAAGAAGAAAAAGATAAACAATTTGAACAAAACAATTTTTAAAAA
CTAAAAGTACCTATCACCTTTAATGTAGTAAACAAAACAAATATTCAATAAAATGACTCTTGTCAATAAT
ATTGAAAACCGAAAATTGAAAAACAATCAAAATTAGAAAAAAAAGAAATCCCAAAAAAAGAACAAAACTT
AGTATCAGTTATTAGAATTAGATCAAGAATGCAGCAATACCGGGCTGCAGCTAGTTCAATTTGTGTCCTA
ACTTAGAAGGCAAGTCACAATAACGTGCAACAGCTACTTCATGTTGCTCAACGTAAGTTTCGTTATTTGC
TTCCTTAATTCTTTCTAAACGATAATCAACATA
